>Addgene plasmid #121999 | pSGAb-km | addgene full sequence | sequence record 239475 | Addgene NGS Result
TCGCGCGTTTCGGTGATGACGGTGAAAACCTCTGACACATGCAGCTCCCGGAGACGGTCACAGCTTGTCT
GTAAGCGGATGCCGGGAGCAGACAAGCCCGTCAGGGCGCGTCAGCGGGTGTTGGCGGGTGTCGGGGCTGG
CTTAACTATGCGGCATCAGAGCAGATTGTACTGAGAGTGCACCATAGGATTTTAACATTTTGCGTTGTTC
CAAAAGTTATCAACAGCCTAGAACGTCATAGGAAGCGATTACAGACACTTTATAGCTATCAGCATGGGAA
CATAAGGGCAGGATGAAATATGGGTCTTAAAACGCAAATGGTGAGGTTTTAGAGGTATTTTTTGAAGATG
ATTAAGGCGGTTTGTTTTTAAAATTTTTGGCGGCTCTCAGGCTGCTTACATTTTAACCAGTTCAGTGAAA
AGTTCTTTTTCAGCAAATTTCTGTTTAGCACCATAGCTAAAACTTGCGTGGAACATATTAAGAATTGACC
GAAATGACACAATCTCAATTATATTTTTTTTGAAAAGTTTTCTTTATCAAATATTTTAAATCATTGATTT
ATATATAAGTATGCATTCATTTTAATAATTAATCTTTATTTAACAATGATTTATCTATATTCAATTGTTT
AATTATTCTTACTAATATTATCTCTATATCAATATTTTTTATTTAAAAACATATGTTTAGTAGTGCTTTT
GATTAAAGTACCAGAGGGAGGGAGCAGAGCTGAATGGGAAATACTCACCCTAGAGCGATTCTTAAAAATC
ACCCTAAAGTATTCCCATTCGATGTACCGTCGGTCGGTCGCTTTCGCATCAGGGATGACATCACTGTATC
AAGCTGCCACTGTTATGATTACGATTGATAGCACCGCCTGAACACGCTCATAACCGCCAATTAAATGACT
ACTCATTGCGTCCGCTACTCTGTTCAGTTCCCCTAGTAATAGCGTTTTTCCGATGTGTGCTAGCGTCACT
GTACCTCATCACCCACACATGGACAGATTGAGTTACAGACATTGGCTAAATTTTTGGGGTCTATGCTTGA
CAAAGCGAGTTAAAACCTTAGAATTTAAGACAGGTACATTAAGCCCCTGTGGTGAAATCATTAGCGGTCG
TCAAACCTTAATGCTTTCGATTGCCGATATGTCAGTATCGAAGATCTGTACCCCATAAATTACGGTAAAG
CCCCAAGCAATTGCAAGGGGCTTTTATCTTTTTTAACAAAAAAAATTTATAAATCAGGATTTTATAACAC
TAAATAATCCAAAGTACATGAGTAAGTCATGACCACTCCTGCGATGTGTGTAGCACTCTGAGTATCCGTA
TTATATCAGTGATGTCATATACAACCACATAATGCGGATGTATCACTAACTCCCTAGTATCTTTCTGTCT
GCCTGTGCGCCCCATCAGTCGATTATCAACAAGTAAATCTGTCTTTTCTTCAATTAAATCATCAATTTCA
ATAGCTGCTATAGGGTTGCGTTCTTCAAGATAATCATAGATATTTCTACGATCTTGGCTATGCGGTGTGA
AATACCGCACAGATGCGTAAGGAGAAAATACCGCATCAGGCGCCATTCGCCATTCAGGCTGCGCAACTGT
TGGGAAGGGCGATCGGTGCGGGCCTCTTCGCTATTACGCCAGCTGGCGAAAGGGGGATGTGCTGCAAGGC
GATTAAGTTGGGTAACGCCAGGGTTTTCCCAGTCACGACGTTGTAAAACGACGGCCAGTGAATTGACGCG
TATTGGGATGGTACCGGGCCCCCCCTCGAGGTCGACGGTATCGATACGGCATCAGAGCAGATTGTACTGA
GAGTGCACCATAATCGGCATTTTCTTTTGCGTTTTTATTTGTTAACTGTTAATTGTCCTTGTTCAAGGAT
GCTGTCTTTGACAACAGATGTTTTCTTGCCTTTGATGTTCAGCAGGAAGCTAGGCGCAAACGTTGATTGT
TTGTCTGCGTAGAATCCTCTGTTTGTCATATAGCTTGTAATCACGACATTGTTTCCTTTCGCTTGAGGTA
CAGCGAAGTGTGAGTAAGTAAAGGTTACATCGTTAGGATCAAGATCCATTTTTAACACAAGGCCAGTTTT
GTTCAGCGGCTTGTATGGGCCAGTTAAAGAATTAGAAACATAACCAAGCATGTAAATATCGTTAGACGTA
ATGCCGTCAATCGTCATTTTTGATCCGCGGGAGTCAGTGAACAGATACCATTTGCCGTTCATTTTAAAGA
CGTTCGCGCGTTCAATTTCATCTGTTACTGTGTTAGATGCAATCAGCGGTTTCATCACTTTTTTCAGTGT
GTAATCATCGTTTAGCTCAATCATACCGAGAGCGCCGTTTGCTAACTCAGCCGTGCGTTTTTTATCGCTT
TGCAGAAGTTTTTGACTTTCTTGACGGAAGAATGATGTGCTTTTGCCATAGTATGCTTTGTTAAATAAAG
ATTCTTCGCCTTGGTAGCCATCTTCAGTTCCAGTGTTTGCTTCAAATACTAAGTATTTGTGGCCTTTATC
TTCTACGTAGTGAGGATCTCTCAGCGTATGGTTGTCGCCTGAGCTGTAGTTGCCTTCATCGATGAACTGC
TGTACATTTTGATACGTTTTTCCGTCACCGTCAAAGATTGATTTATAATCCTCTACACCGTTGATGTTCA
AAGAGCTGTCTGATGCTGATACGTTAACTTGTGCAGTTGTCAGTGTTTGTTTGCCGTAATGTTTACCGGA
GAAATCAGTGTAGAATAAACGGATTTTTCCGTCAGATGTAAATGTGGCTGAACCTGACCATTCTTGTGTT
TGGTCTTTTAGGATAGAATCATTTGCATCGAATTTGTCGCTGTCTTTAAAGACGCGGCCAGCGTTTTTCC
AGCTGTCAATAGAAGTTTCGCCGACTTTTTGATAGAACATGTAAATCGATGTGTCATCCGCATTTTTAGG
ATCTCCGGCTAATGCAAAGACGATGTGGTAGCCGTGATAGTTTGCGACAGTGCCGTCAGCGTTTTGTAAT
GGCCAGCTGTCCCAAACGTCCAGGCCTTTTGCAGAAGAGATATTTTTAATTGTGGACGAATCGAACTCAG
GAACTTGATATTTTTCATTTTTTTGCTGTTCAGGGATTTGCAGCATATCATGGCGTGTAATATGGGAAAT
GCCGTATGTTTCCTTATATGGCTTTTGGTTCGTTTCTTTCGCAAACGCTTGAGTTGCGCCTCCTGCCAGC
AGTGCGGTAGTAAAGGTTAATACTGTTGCTTGTTTTGCAAACTTTTTGATGTTCATCGTTCATGTCTCCT
TTTTTATGTACTGTGTTAGCGGTCTGCTTCTTCCAGCCCTCCTGTTTGAAGATGGCAAGTTAGTTACGCA
CAATAAAAAAAGACCTAAAATATGTAAGGGGTGACGCCAAAGTATACACTTTGCCCTTTACACATTTTAG
GTCTTGCCTGCTTTATCAGTAACAAACCCGCGCGATTTACTTTTCGACCTCATTCTATTAGACTCTCGTT
TGGATTGCAACTGGTCTATTTTCCTCTTTTGTTTGATAGAAAATCATAAAAGGATTTGCAGACTACGGGC
CTAAAGAACTAAAAAATCTATCTGTTTCTTTTCATTCTCTGTATTTTTTATAGTTTCTGTTGCATGGGCA
TAAAGTTGCAAGCTTGATATCTTGACAGCTAGCTCAGTCCTAGGTATAATACTAGTCGAGACCATTGGTC
TCAGTTTTAGAGCTAGAAATAGCAAGTTAAAATAAGGCTAGTCCGTTATCAACTTGAAAAAGTGGCACCG
AGTCGGTGCTTTTTTTGATATCGAATTCCTGCAGCCCGGGGGATCCACTAGTTCTAGAGCGGCCGCCACC
GCGGTGGAGCTCATCCCAATGGCGCGCCGAGCTTGGCTCGAGCATGGTCATAGCTGTTTCCTGTGTGAAA
TTGTTATCCGCTCACAATTCCACACAACATACGAGCCGGAAGCATAAAGTGTAAAGCCTGGGGTGCCTAA
TGAGTGAGCTAACTCACATTAATTGCGTTGCGCTCACTGCCCGCTTTCCAGTCGGGAAACCTGTCGTGCC
AGCTGCATTAATGAATCGGCCAACGCGCGGGGAGAGGCGGTTTGCGTATTGGGCGCTCTTCCGCTTCCTC
GCTCACTGACTCGCTGCGCTCGGTCGTTCGGCTGCGGCGAGCGGTATCAGCTCACTCAAAGGCGGTAATA
CGGTTATCCACAGAATCAGGGGATAACGCAGGAAAGAACATGTGAGCAAAAGGCCAGCAAAAGGCCAGGA
ACCGTAAAAAGGCCGCGTTGCTGGCGTTTTTCCATAGGCTCCGCCCCCCTGACGAGCATCACAAAAATCG
ACGCTCAAGTCAGAGGTGGCGAAACCCGACAGGACTATAAAGATACCAGGCGTTTCCCCCTGGAAGCTCC
CTCGTGCGCTCTCCTGTTCCGACCCTGCCGCTTACCGGATACCTGTCCGCCTTTCTCCCTTCGGGAAGCG
TGGCGCTTTCTCATAGCTCACGCTGTAGGTATCTCAGTTCGGTGTAGGTCGTTCGCTCCAAGCTGGGCTG
TGTGCACGAACCCCCCGTTCAGCCCGACCGCTGCGCCTTATCCGGTAACTATCGTCTTGAGTCCAACCCG
GTAAGACACGACTTATCGCCACTGGCAGCAGCCACTGGTAACAGGATTAGCAGAGCGAGGTATGTAGGCG
GTGCTACAGAGTTCTTGAAGTGGTGGCCTAACTACGGCTACACTAGAAGAACAGTATTTGGTATCTGCGC
TCTGCTGAAGCCAGTTACCTTCGGAAAAAGAGTTGGTAGCTCTTGATCCGGCAAACAAACCACCGCTGGT
AGCGGTGGTTTTTTTGTTTGCAAGCAGCAGATTACGCGCAGAAAAAAAGGATCTCAAGAAGATCCTTTGA
TCTTTTCTACGGGGTCTGACGCTCAGTGGAACGAAAACTCACGTTAAGGGATTTTGGTCATGAGATTATC
AAAAAGGATCTTCACCTAGATCCTTTTAAATTAAAAATGAAGTTTTAAATCAATCTAAAGTATATATGAG
TAAACTTGGTCTGACAGTTAGAAAAACTCATCGAGCATCAAATGAAACTGCAATTTATTCATATCAGGAT
TATCAATACCATATTTTTGAAAAAGCCGTTTCTGTAATGAAGGAGAAAACTCACCGAGGCAGTTCCATAG
GATGGCAAGATCCTGGTATCGGTCTGCGATTCCGACTCGTCCAACATCAATACAACCTATTAATTTCCCC
TCGTCAAAAATAAGGTTATCAAGTGAGAAATCACCATGAGTGACGACTGAATCCGGTGAGAATGGCAAAA
GTTTATGCATTTCTTTCCAGACTTGTTCAACAGGCCAGCCATTACGCTCGTCATCAAAATCACTCGCATC
AACCAAACCGTTATTCATTCGTGATTGCGCCTGAGCGAGACGAAATACGCGATCGCTGTTAAAAGGACAA
TTACAAACAGGAATCGAATGCAACCGGCGCAGGAACACTGCCAGCGCATCAACAATATTTTCACCTGAAT
CAGGATATTCTTCTAATACCTGGAATGCTGTTTTCCCAGGGATCGCAGTGGTGAGTAACCATGCATCATC
AGGAGTACGGATAAAATGCTTGATGGTCGGAAGAGGCATAAATTCCGTCAGCCAGTTTAGTCTGACCATC
TCATCTGTAACATCATTGGCAACGCTACCTTTGCCATGTTTCAGAAACAACTCTGGCGCATCGGGCTTCC
CATACAATCGATAGATTGTCGCACCTGATTGCCCGACATTATCGCGAGCCCATTTATACCCATATAAATC
AGCATCCATGTTGGAATTTAATCGCGGCCTAGAGCAAGACGTTTCCCGTTGAATATGGCTCATACTCTTC
CTTTTTCAATATTATTGAAGCATTTATCAGGGTTATTGTCTCATGAGCGGATACATATTTGAATGTATTT
AGAAAAATAAACAAATAGGGGTTCCGCGCACATTTCCCCGAAAAGTGCCACCTGACGTCTAAGAAACCAT
TATTATCATGACATTAACCTATAAAAATAGGCGTATCACGAGGCCCTTTCGTC
Features (pLannotate 1.2.2; 18 found; start..end, strand, type, name):
    137..186     +  misc_feature   bom (fragment): basis of mobility region from pBR322
   1529..1580    +  misc_feature   bom (fragment): basis of mobility region from pBR322
   1586..1743    -  CDS            lacZα (fragment): LacZα fragment of β-galactosidase; lacZ fragment
   1760..1796    -  misc_feature   MCS (fragment): pBluescript multiple cloning site
   1797..1832    +  misc_feature   bom (fragment): basis of mobility region from pBR322
   1858..3276    -  CDS            sacB: SACB_BACSU - Experimental evidence at protein level: Swiss-Prot protein existence level 1. From Bacillus subtilis (strain 168).
   3277..3649    -  promoter       sacB promoter (fragment): sacR; sacB promoter and control region
   3662..3696    +  promoter       J23119(SpeI) promoter: bacterial promoter (Registry of Standard Biological Parts BBa J23119) modified to end with an SpeI site
   3714..3789    +  misc_RNA       gRNA scaffold: guide RNA scaffold for the Streptococcus pyogenes CRISPR/Cas9 system
   3795..3862    -  misc_feature   MCS (fragment): pBluescript multiple cloning site
   3921..3937    -  protein_bind   lac operator: The lac repressor binds to the lac operator to inhibit transcription in E. coli. This inhibition can be relieved by adding lactose or isopropyl-β-D-thiogalactopyranoside (IPTG). lac repressor encoded by lacI
   3945..3975    -  promoter       lac promoter: promoter for the E. coli lac operon
   3990..4011    -  protein_bind   CAP binding site: CAP binding activates transcription in the presence of cAMP. E. coli catabolite activator protein
   4024..4116    -  CDS            lacI (fragment): lac repressor; lacI; The lac repressor binds to the lac operator to inhibit transcription in E. coli. This inhibition can be relieved by adding lactose or isopropyl-β-D-thiogalactopyranoside (IPTG).
   4299..4887    -  rep_origin     ori: high-copy-number ColE1/pMB1/pBR322/pUC origin of replication
   5058..5873    -  CDS            KanR: aminoglycoside phosphotransferase; aph(3')-Ia; confers resistance to kanamycin in bacteria or G418 (Geneticin®) in eukaryotes
   5874..5978    -  promoter       AmpR promoter: bla
   6073..35      +  CDS            rop (fragment) (across the origin): Rop protein, which maintains plasmids at low copy number; rop
