[The description below was written by a language model from this plasmid's Addgene catalogue record and pLannotate feature annotations shown in this document.]
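Description:
pSGAb-km is a 6,073 bp CRISPR shuttle plasmid that supplies the single guide RNA for Cas9-based genome editing in Acinetobacter baumannii. It was assembled by Gibson cloning from parts of pUC57 and pWH1266, giving it two replication regions: the high-copy pMB1/ColE1-type origin for propagation in E. coli, and the WH1266 origin for maintenance in A. baumannii. The automated feature table annotates only the pMB1 origin. The pWH1266-derived region is not named as such, although scattered pBR322-type bom and rop fragments in the otherwise unannotated stretch probably mark that segment. Selection in both hosts relies on kanamycin, through an aph(3')-Ia aminoglycoside phosphotransferase gene driven by the bla (AmpR) promoter.

The functional payload is a guide RNA cassette in which the strong constitutive synthetic J23119(SpeI) promoter sits just upstream of the Streptococcus pyogenes Cas9 gRNA scaffold. The short gap between them is presumably where a target-specific spacer is inserted. The record lists no insert and gives the guide sequence as unknown, consistent with an empty cloning vector. No Cas9 gene is annotated, so the nuclease must come from a separate construct. The plasmid also carries Bacillus subtilis sacB with its native sacR promoter and control region. This gene encodes levansucrase and is a standard sucrose counterselection marker, commonly used to cure a plasmid from cells after editing, though the record does not state this role explicitly. Remnants of the pUC cloning region (lacZα and lacI fragments, lac promoter and operator, CAP site, partial multiple cloning sites) flank these elements as backbone carry-over.
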