Addgene plasmid #121999: pSGAb-km
Purpose: A sgRNA expression plasmid for genome editing in Acinetobacter baumannii
Depositing lab: Quanjiang Ji. Depositing organization: ShanghaiTech University. Publication: A Highly Efficient CRISPR-Cas9-Based Genome Engineering Platform in Acinetobacter baumannii to Understand the H2O2-Sensing Mechanism of OxyR. Wang Y, Wang Z, Chen Y, Hua X, Yu Y, Ji Q. Cell Chem Biol. 2019 Sep 17. pii: S2451-9456(19)30277-6. doi: 10.1016/j.chembiol.2019.09.003. PubMed 31548010.
Backbone
  Vector backbone: pUC57 and pWH1266
  Backbone size w/o insert (bp): 6073
  Modifications to backbone: pSGAb-km was constructed by combining two different replication regions: pMB1_origin (from pUC57 vector) and WH1266_origin (from pWH1266 vector).
  Vector type: CRISPR
Growth in bacteria
  Bacterial resistance: Kanamycin, 50 μg/mL
  Growth temperature: 37°C
  Growth strain: DH5alpha
  Growth instructions: Selectable Marker: 50 μg/mL kanamycin in both E.coli DH5alpha and Acinetobacter baumannii
  Copy number: High Copy
Gene/Insert
  Gene/Insert name: none
  gRNA/shRNA sequence: unknown
  Cloning method: Gibson Cloning
  Sequencing primers: 5′ Unknown
Terms and licenses: Academic/Nonprofit Terms; Industry Terms: Not Available to Industry
How to cite: pSGAb-km was a gift from Quanjiang Ji (Addgene plasmid # 121999 ; http://n2t.net/addgene:121999 ; RRID:Addgene_121999)
